>Addgene plasmid #162282 | pEPQD0KN0244 | addgene full sequence | sequence record 320851 | Addgene NGS Result
AAAACGCCAGCAACGCGATCCCGCGAAATTAATACGACTCACTATAGGGACACCACAACGGTTTCCCTCT
AGAAATAATTTTGTTTAACTTTAAGAAGGAGATATACATATGGAGAAAAAAATATCCATTGAGACCGTCA
CAGCTTGTCTGTAAGCGGATGCCGGGAGCAGACAAGCCCGTCAGGGCGCGTCAGCGGGTGTTGGCGGGTG
TCGGGGCTGGCTTAACTATGCGGCATCAGAGCAGATTGTACTGAGAGTGCACCATATGCGGTGTGAAATA
CCGCACAGATGCGTAAGGAGAAAATACCGCATCAGGCGCCATTCGCCATTCAGGCTGCGCAACTGTTGGG
AAGGGCGATCGGTGCGGGCCTCTTCGCTATTACGCCAGCTGGCGAAAGGGGGATGTGCTGCAAGGCGATT
AAGTTGGGTAACGCCAGGGTTTTCCCAGTCACGACGTTGTAAAACGACGGCCAGTGAATTCGAGCTCGGT
ACCCGGGGATCCTCTAGAGTCGACCTGCAGGCATGCAAGCTTGGCGTAATCATGGTCATAGCTGTTTCCT
GTGTGAAATTGTTATCCGCTCACAATTCCACACAACATACGAGCCGGAAGCATAAAGTGTAAAGCCTGGG
GTGCCTAATGAGTGAGCTAACTCACATTAATTGCGTTGCGCTCACTGCCCGCTTTCCAGTCGGGAAACCT
GTCGTGCCAGCTAGGTCTCAGCTTCGGCTGCTAACAAAGCCCGAAAGGAAGCTGAGTTGGCTGCTGCCAC
CGCTGAGCAATAACTAGCATAACCCCTTGGGGCCTCTAAACGGGTCTTGAGGGGTTTTTTGCTGAAAGCC
AATTCTGATTAGAAAAACTCATCGAGCATCAAATGAAACTGCAATTTATTCATATCAGGATTATCAATAC
CATATTTTTGAAAAAGCCGTTTCTGTAATGAAGGAGAAAACTCACCGAGGCAGTTCCATAGGATGGCAAG
ATCCTGGTATCGGTCTGCGATTCCGACTCGTCCAACATCAATACAACCTATTAATTTCCCCTCGTCAAAA
ATAAGGTTATCAAGTGAGAAATCACCATGAGTGACGACTGAATCCGGTGAGAATGGCAAAAGCTTATGCA
TTTCTTTCCAGACTTGTTCAACAGGCCAGCCATTACGCTCGTCATCAAAATCACTCGCATCAACCAAACC
GTTATTCATTCGTGATTGCGCCTGAGCGAGACGAAATACGCGATCGCTGTTAAAAGGACAATTACAAACA
GGAATCGAATGCAACCGGCGCAGGAACACTGCCAGCGCATCAACAATATTTTCACCTGAATCAGGATATT
CTTCTAATACCTGGAATGCTGTTTTCCCGGGGATCGCAGTGGTGAGTAACCATGCATCATCAGGAGTACG
GATAAAATGCTTGATGGTCGGAAGAGGCATAAATTCCGTCAGCCAGTTTAGTCTGACCATCTCATCTGTA
ACATCATTGGCAACGCTACCTTTGCCATGTTTCAGAAACAACTCTGGCGCATCGGGCTTCCCATACAATC
GATAGATTGTCGCACCTGATTGCCCGACATTATCGCGAGCCCATTTATACCCATATAAATCAGCATCCAT
GTTGGAATTTAATCGCGGCTTCGAGCAAGACGTTTCCCGTTGAATATGGCTCATAACACCCCTTGTATTA
CTGTTTATGTAAGCAGACAGTTTTATTGTTCATGATGATATATTTTTATCTTGTGCAATGTAACATCAGA
GATTTTGAGACACAACGTGAGATCAAAGGATCTTCTTGAGATCCTTTTTTTCTGCGCGTAATCTGCTGCT
TGCAAACAAAAAAACCACCGCTACCAGCGGTGGTTTGTTTGCCGGATCAAGAGCTACCAACTCTTTTTCC
GAAGGTAACTGGCTTCAGCAGAGCGCAGATACCAAATACTGTTCTTCTAGTGTAGCCGTAGTTAGGCCAC
CACTTCAAGAACTCTGTAGCACCGCCTACATACCTCGCTCTGCTAATCCTGTTACCAGTGGCTGCTGCCA
GTGGCGATAAGTCGTGTCTTACCGGGTTGGACTCAAGACGATAGTTACCGGATAAGGCGCAGCGGTCGGG
CTGAACGGGGGGTTCGTGCACACAGCCCAGCTTGGAGCGAACGACCTACACCGAACTGAGATACCTACAG
CGTGAGCTATGAGAAAGCGCCACGCTTCCCGAAGGGAGAAAGGCGGACAGGTATCCGGTAAGCGGCAGGG
TCGGAACAGGAGAGCGCACGAGGGAGCTTCCAGGGGGAAACGCCTGGTATCTTTATAGTCCTGTCGGGTT
TCGCCACCTCTGACTTGAGCGTCGATTTTTGTGATGCTCGTCAGGGGGGCGGAGCCTATGGA
Features (pLannotate 1.2.2; 13 found; start..end, strand, type, name):
     30..48      +  promoter       T7 promoter: promoter for bacteriophage T7 RNA polymerase
     80..102     +  RBS            RBS: efficient ribosome binding site from bacteriophage T7 gene 10 (Olins and Rangwala, 1989)
    217..316     +  misc_feature   bom (fragment): basis of mobility region from pBR322
    322..479     -  CDS            lacZα (fragment): LacZα fragment of β-galactosidase; lacZ fragment
    476..532     +  misc_feature   MCS: pUC18/19 multiple cloning site
    569..585     -  protein_bind   lac operator: The lac repressor binds to the lac operator to inhibit transcription in E. coli. This inhibition can be relieved by adding lactose or isopropyl-β-D-thiogalactopyranoside (IPTG). lac repressor encoded by lacI
    593..623     -  promoter       lac promoter: promoter for the E. coli lac operon
    638..659     -  protein_bind   CAP binding site: CAP binding activates transcription in the presence of cAMP. E. coli catabolite activator protein
    672..712     -  CDS            lacI (fragment): lac repressor; lacI; The lac repressor binds to the lac operator to inhibit transcription in E. coli. This inhibition can be relieved by adding lactose or isopropyl-β-D-thiogalactopyranoside (IPTG).
    727..776     +  CDS            SET1 (fragment): solubility-enhancement tag derived from T7 phage gene 10B
    784..831     +  terminator     T7 terminator: transcription terminator for bacteriophage T7 RNA polymerase
    849..1664    -  CDS            KanR: aminoglycoside phosphotransferase; aph(3')-Ia; confers resistance to kanamycin in bacteria or G418 (Geneticin®) in eukaryotes
   1786..2       +  rep_origin     ori (across the origin): high-copy-number ColE1/pMB1/pBR322/pUC origin of replication
