[The description below was written by a language model from this plasmid's Addgene catalogue record and pLannotate feature annotations shown in this document.]
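Description:
pEPQD0KN0244 is a small (about 2.4 kb) empty acceptor plasmid for Golden Gate assembly, built on a pUC18-derived backbone and intended to produce templates for T7-driven protein synthesis in E. coli cell-free reactions. It is propagated in standard E. coli cloning strains as a high-copy plasmid via the ColE1/pUC-type origin, and it is selected with kanamycin through an aph(3')-Ia (KanR) gene. No insert is present as deposited.

The expression frame consists of a T7 promoter followed by the strong ribosome binding site from phage T7 gene 10 and, downstream, a T7 terminator. Between these elements sits a lacZα cassette in the reverse orientation, comprising the CAP binding site, lac promoter, lac operator, a lacZα fragment and the pUC18/19 multiple cloning site. In acceptors of this kind such a cassette usually serves as a dropout marker that is replaced by the incoming part, allowing blue/white discrimination of assembled clones, although the record does not say this explicitly. According to the catalogue entry, BsaI digestion exposes GCTT and CCAT overhangs for insertion of a coding sequence, and the vector supplies an N-terminal expression tag. The identity of that tag is not stated, and no feature is annotated in the region just after the RBS. The short fragments annotated as bom, lacI and the SET1 solubility tag (which lies just upstream of the terminator) are partial matches and probably backbone or flanking remnants rather than functional parts.

The plasmid was deposited in connection with biofoundry-assisted, automation-friendly expression and characterisation of plant proteins.
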