Addgene plasmid #162282: pEPQD0KN0244
Purpose: (Empty Backbone) Acceptor for golden gate assembly with BsaI overhangs GCTT-CCAT, adds a N-terminal expression tag. Generates plasmids for T7-driven E. coli cell-free protein synthesis
Depositing lab: Nicola Patron. Depositing organization: Earlham Institute. Publication: Biofoundry-assisted expression and characterization of plant proteins. Dudley QM, Cai YM, Kallam K, Debreyne H, Carrasco Lopez JA, Patron NJ. Synth Biol (Oxf). 2021 Sep 11;6(1):ysab029. doi: 10.1093/synbio/ysab029. eCollection 2021. PubMed 34693026.
Backbone
  Vector backbone: pUC18
  Vector type: Bacterial Expression
Growth in bacteria
  Bacterial resistance: Kanamycin, 50 μg/mL
  Growth temperature: 37°C
  Growth strain: DH5alpha
  Copy number: High Copy
Gene/Insert
  Gene/Insert name: None
Terms and licenses: Academic/Nonprofit Terms; Industry Terms: Not Available to Industry
How to cite: pEPQD0KN0244 was a gift from Nicola Patron (Addgene plasmid # 162282 ; http://n2t.net/addgene:162282 ; RRID:Addgene_162282)
